Addgene plasmid #244772: CL20_mEGFP_Vidr_005
Purpose: Express mEGFP-tagged intrinsically disordered protein (IDR), Vidr_005, derived from human protein CD5
Depositing lab: Richard Kriwacki. Depositing organization: St. Jude Children's Research Hospital. Publication: Proteome-wide computational analyses reveal links between protein condensate formation and RNA biology. Maiti S, Tripathi S, Baggett DW, Phillips AH, Park CG, Wang J, Wahiduzzaman, Freyaldenhoven WT, Kinger S, Pioso BJ, Bollinger JC, Somjee R, Lang B, Babu MM, Kriwacki RW. Sci Adv. 2025 Dec 5;11(49):eady1420. doi: 10.1126/sciadv.ady1420. Epub 2025 Dec 3. PubMed 41337585.
Backbone
  Vector backbone: CL20
  Vector type: Mammalian Expression
Growth in bacteria
  Bacterial resistance: Ampicillin, 100 μg/mL
  Growth temperature: 37°C
  Growth strain: NEB Stable
  Copy number: High Copy
Gene/Insert
  Gene/Insert name: Vidr_005
  Species: H. sapiens (human)
  Mutation: Unmutated
  Tag / fusion protein: monomeric EGFP (N terminal on insert)
  Cloning method: Restriction Enzyme; 5′ cloning site Unknown (unknown if destroyed)
Terms and licenses: Academic/Nonprofit Terms; Industry Terms: Not Available to Industry
Depositor comments: CD5_416_495
How to cite: CL20_mEGFP_Vidr_005 was a gift from Richard Kriwacki (Addgene plasmid # 244772 ; http://n2t.net/addgene:244772 ; RRID:Addgene_244772)
