[The description below was written by a language model from this plasmid's Addgene catalogue record and pLannotate feature annotations shown in this document.]
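Description:
CL20_mEGFP_Vidr_005 is a 7.3 kb mammalian expression plasmid built on the CL20 backbone. The catalogue lists it only as a mammalian expression vector, but the annotated features show the architecture of an HIV-1-derived, self-inactivating lentiviral transfer vector. It is propagated in E. coli through a high-copy ColE1/pUC-type origin and selected with ampicillin via the β-lactamase gene. The recorded use of a recombination-reduced growth strain fits the presence of repeated LTR sequences. An SV40 origin and poly(A) signal, along with remnants of lac regulatory sequence, sit in the bacterial backbone.

The viral region runs on the reverse strand. A CMV enhancer is fused to a truncated 5' LTR, which would allow Tat-independent production of genomic RNA. This is followed by the Ψ packaging signal with a gag fragment, the cPPT/CTS, and the Rev response element for Rev-dependent nuclear export. The region ends in a ΔU3 3' LTR fragment and a rabbit β-globin polyadenylation signal.

Between these elements, an internal CMV enhancer/promoter drives the payload: monomeric EGFP fused to the N-terminus of Vidr_005. Vidr_005 is an unmutated intrinsically disordered region of human CD5, and the depositor comment indicates it corresponds to residues 416–495. The table also annotates a short match to a Tet-responsive promoter, which probably reflects shared minimal CMV sequence. No selectable marker for mammalian cells is annotated.

The construct expresses a fluorescently tagged IDR in mammalian cells so that its localisation and behaviour can be imaged. The associated study concerns proteome-wide analysis of protein condensate formation and its links to RNA biology.
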