Features (pLannotate 1.2.2; 29 found; start..end, strand, type, name):
      1..589     +  rep_origin     ori: high-copy-number ColE1/pMB1/pBR322/pUC origin of replication
    772..826     +  CDS            lacI (fragment): lac repressor; lacI; The lac repressor binds to the lac operator to inhibit transcription in E. coli. This inhibition can be relieved by adding lactose or isopropyl-β-D-thiogalactopyranoside (IPTG).
    828..962     -  polyA_signal   SV40 poly(A) signal: SV40 polyadenylation signal
    982..1117    -  rep_origin     SV40 ori: SV40 origin of replication
   1141..1163    -  promoter       SV40 promoter (fragment): SV40 enhancer and early promoter
   1170..1209    +  CDS            lacI (fragment): lac repressor; lacI; The lac repressor binds to the lac operator to inhibit transcription in E. coli. This inhibition can be relieved by adding lactose or isopropyl-β-D-thiogalactopyranoside (IPTG).
   1222..1243    +  protein_bind   CAP binding site: CAP binding activates transcription in the presence of cAMP. E. coli catabolite activator protein
   1258..1288    +  promoter       lac promoter: promoter for the E. coli lac operon
   1296..1312    +  protein_bind   lac operator: The lac repressor binds to the lac operator to inhibit transcription in E. coli. This inhibition can be relieved by adding lactose or isopropyl-β-D-thiogalactopyranoside (IPTG). lac repressor encoded by lacI
   1697..1752    -  polyA_signal   β-globin poly(A) signal: rabbit β-globin polyadenylation signal (Gil and Proudfoot, 1987)
   1838..1973    -  LTR            3' LTR (ΔU3) (fragment): self-inactivating 3' long terminal repeat (LTR) from HIV-1
   1975..2043    -  CDS            nef (fragment): NEF_HV1Z2 - Experimental evidence at protein level: Swiss-Prot protein existence level 1. Extracellular Nef protein targets CD4(+) T-lymphocytes for apoptosis by interacting with CXCR4 surface receptors. From Human immunodeficiency virus type 1 group M subtype D (isolate Z2/CDC-Z34) (HIV-1).
   2069..2311    -  CDS            CD5 (fragment): CD5_HUMAN - Also known as LEU1. Experimental evidence at protein level: Swiss-Prot protein existence level 1. May act as a receptor in regulating T-cell proliferation. From Homo sapiens (Human).
   2351..3067    -  CDS            mEGFP: mEGFP is a basic (constitutively fluorescent) green fluorescent protein published in 2002, derived from Aequorea victoria. It has moderate acid sensitivity.
   3081..3118    -  misc_feature   MCS (fragment): multiple cloning site
   3117..3133    -  promoter       tight TRE promoter (fragment): Tet-responsive promoter PTight, consisting of seven tet operator sequences followed by the minimal CMV promoter
   3149..3352    -  promoter       CMV promoter: human cytomegalovirus (CMV) immediate early promoter
   3353..3656    -  enhancer       CMV enhancer: human cytomegalovirus immediate early enhancer
   3724..3740    -  misc_feature   MCS (fragment): multiple cloning site
   3740..3765    -  CDS            Rev (fragment): human immunodeficiency virus 1 (HIV-1) Rev protein; rev; enhances nuclear export of unspliced and incompletely spliced viral mRNAs
   4142..4375    -  misc_feature   RRE: The Rev response element (RRE) of HIV-1 allows for Rev-dependent mRNA export from the nucleus to the cytoplasm.
   4509..4592    -  CDS            vif (fragment): VIF_HV1BR - Experimental evidence at protein level: Swiss-Prot protein existence level 1. Counteracts the innate antiviral activity of host APOBEC3F and APOBEC3G. Forms a complex with host APOBEC3F and APOBEC3G thus preventing the entry of these lethally hypermutating enzymes into progeny virions. Recruits an active E3 ubiquitin ligase complex composed of elongin BC, CUL5, and RBX2 to induce polyubiquitination of APOBEC3G and APOBEC3F. In turn, they are directed to the 26S proteasome for degradation. Vif interaction with APOBEC3G also blocks its cytidine deaminase activity in a proteasome-inde
   4735..4852    -  misc_feature   cPPT/CTS: central polypurine tract and central termination sequence of HIV-1
   5001..5360    -  CDS            HIV-1 gag (fragment): gag protein from human immunodeficiency virus 1; gag
   5344..5469    -  misc_feature   HIV-1 Ψ: packaging signal of human immunodeficiency virus type 1
   5516..5773    -  LTR            5' LTR (truncated): truncated 5' long terminal repeat (LTR) from HIV-1
   5775..6154    -  enhancer       CMV enhancer: human cytomegalovirus immediate early enhancer
   6185..6289    +  promoter       AmpR promoter: bla
   6290..7150    +  CDS            AmpR: β-lactamase; bla; confers resistance to ampicillin, carbenicillin, and related antibiotics
>Addgene plasmid #244772 | CL20_mEGFP_Vidr_005 | addgene full sequence | sequence record 488235 | Addgene NGS Result
TTGAGATCCTTTTTTTCTGCGCGTAATCTGCTGCTTGCAAACAAAAAAACCACCGCTACCAGCGGTGGTT
TGTTTGCCGGATCAAGAGCTACCAACTCTTTTTCCGAAGGTAACTGGCTTCAGCAGAGCGCAGATACCAA
ATACTGTTCTTCTAGTGTAGCCGTAGTTAGGCCACCACTTCAAGAACTCTGTAGCACCGCCTACATACCT
CGCTCTGCTAATCCTGTTACCAGTGGCTGCTGCCAGTGGCGATAAGTCGTGTCTTACCGGGTTGGACTCA
AGACGATAGTTACCGGATAAGGCGCAGCGGTCGGGCTGAACGGGGGGTTCGTGCACACAGCCCAGCTTGG
AGCGAACGACCTACACCGAACTGAGATACCTACAGCGTGAGCTATGAGAAAGCGCCACGCTTCCCGAAGG
GAGAAAGGCGGACAGGTATCCGGTAAGCGGCAGGGTCGGAACAGGAGAGCGCACGAGGGAGCTTCCAGGG
GGAAACGCCTGGTATCTTTATAGTCCTGTCGGGTTTCGCCACCTCTGACTTGAGCGTCGATTTTTGTGAT
GCTCGTCAGGGGGGCGGAGCCTATGGAAAAACGCCAGCAACGCGGCCTTTTTACGGTTCCTGGCCTTTTG
CTGGCCTTTTGCTCACATGTTCTTTCCTGCGTTATCCCCTGATTCTGTGGATAACCGTATTACCGCCTTT
GAGTGAGCTGATACCGCTCGCCGCAGCCGAACGACCGAGCGCAGCGAGTCAGTGAGCGAGGAAGCGGAAG
AGCGCCCAATACGCAAACCGCCTCTCCCCGCGCGTTGGCCGATTCATTAATGCAGCGGATCCAGACATGA
TAAGATACATTGATGAGTTTGGACAAACCACAACTAGAATGCAGTGAAAAAAATGCTTTATTTGTGAAAT
TTGTGATGCTATTGCTTTATTTGTAACCATTATAAGCTGCAATAAACAAGTTAGCTTTTTGCAAAAGCCT
AGGCCTCCAAAAAAGCCTCCTCACTACTTCTGGAATAGCTCAGAGGCCGAGGCGGCCTCGGCCTCTGCAT
AAATAAAAAAAATTAGTCAGCCATGGGGCGGAGAATGGGCGGAACTGGGCGGAGTTAGGGGCGGGATGGG
CGGAGTTAGGGGCGGGACTATGGTTGCTGACTAATTGAGATGCGGATCCGCTGGCACGACAGGTTTCCCG
ACTGGAAAGCGGGCAGTGAGCGCAACGCAATTAATGTGAGTTAGCTCACTCATTAGGCACCCCAGGCTTT
ACACTTTATGCTTCCGGCTCGTATGTTGTGTGGAATTGTGAGCGGATAACAATTTCACACAGGAAACAGC
TATGACCATGATTACGCCAAGCTTGGGCTGCAGGTCGAGGGATCTCCATAAGAGAAGAGGGACAGCTATG
ACTGGGAGTAGTCAGGAGAGGAGGAAAAATCTGGCTAGTAAAACATGTAAGGAAAATTTTAGGGATGTTA
AAGAAAAAAATAACACAAAACAAAATATAAAAAAAATCTAACCTCAAGTCAAGGCTTTTCTATGGAATAA
GGAATGGACAGCAGGGGGCTGTTTCATATACTGATGACCTCTTTATAGCCAACCTTTGTTCATGGCAGCC
AGCATATGGGCATATGTTGCCAAACTCTAAACCAAATACTCATTCTGATGTTTTAAATGATTTGCCCTCC
CATATGTCCTTCCGAGTGAGAGACACAAAAAATTCCAACACACTATTGCAATGAAAATAAATTTCCTTTA
TTAGCCAGAAGTCAGATGCTCAAGGGGCTTCATGATGTCCCCATAATTTTTGGCAGAGGGAAAAAGATCT
GCTAGCTCGAGCAGCTGAAGCTTTATTGAGGCTTAAGCAGTGGGTTCCCTAGTTAGCCAGAGAGCTCCCA
GGCTCAGATCTGGTCTAACCAGAGAGACCCAGTACAGGCAAAAAGCAGATCTTGTCTTCTTTGGGAGTGA
ATTAGCCCTTCCAGTCCCCCCTTTTCTTTTAAAAAGTGGCTAAGATCTACAGCTGCCTTGTAAGTCATTG
GTCTTAAAGGTACCGTAATCTTATCTAGAACCGGTTCATAAACGTTGCGCTCCGTGCAAATCATAATCGC
TATCACTCGAATTGTCCGGCTGCATCGAACTGCGGTGTAAGGCCCCCTCTAACGCAGGGTAAGCTGATAA
ATGTGAGTTACGAGGTGGTTGGCTATACTCATTATCCACATGGGAGGCTGTGGGATTCTCGGCATGGGAG
CGGACGGTGGCAGTATGGTTACGGTGAAAAGACATATTCTGATTCATTCCTGTGGGTCCGATCCACTGCC
GGGAAGCGGCCGCACTTCCCCCGGAGCCTCCGCTTCCGCCCTTGTACAGCTCGTCCATGCCGAGAGTGAT
CCCGGCGGCGGTCACGAACTCCAGCAGGACCATGTGATCGCGCTTCTCGTTGGGGTCTTTGCTCAGCTTG
GACTGGGTGCTCAGGTAGTGGTTGTCGGGCAGCAGCACGGGGCCGTCGCCGATGGGGGTGTTCTGCTGGT
AGTGGTCGGCGAGCTGCACGCTGCCGTCCTCGATGTTGTGGCGGATCTTGAAGTTCACCTTGATGCCGTT
CTTCTGCTTGTCGGCCATGATATAGACGTTGTGGCTGTTGTAGTTGTACTCCAGCTTGTGCCCCAGGATG
TTGCCGTCCTCCTTGAAGTCGATGCCCTTCAGCTCGATGCGGTTCACCAGGGTGTCGCCCTCGAACTTCA
CCTCGGCGCGGGTCTTGTAGTTGCCGTCGTCCTTGAAGAAGATGGTGCGCTCCTGGACGTAGCCTTCGGG
CATGGCGGACTTGAAGAAGTCGTGCTGCTTCATGTGGTCGGGGTAGCGGCTGAAGCACTGCACGCCGTAG
GTCAGGGTGGTCACGAGGGTGGGCCAGGGCACGGGCAGCTTGCCGGTGGTGCAGATGAACTTCAGGGTCA
GCTTGCCGTAGGTGGCATCGCCCTCGCCCTCGCCGGACACGCTGAACTTGTGGCCGTTTACGTCGCCGTC
CAGCTCGACCAGGATGGGCACCACCCCGGTGAACAGCTCCTCGCCCTTGCTCACCATGGTGGCGACCGGT
GGATCCCGGGCCCGCGGTACCGTCGACTGCAGAATTCGGTTCACTAAACGAGCCCGGTTCACTAAACGAG
CTCTGCTTATATAGACCTCCCACCGTACACGCCTACCGCCCATTTGCGTCAATGGGGCGGAGTTGTTACG
ACATTTTGGAAAGTCCCGTTGATTTTGGTGCCAAAACAAACTCCCATTGACGTCAATGGGGTGGAGACTT
GGAAATCCCCGTGAGTCAAACCGCTATCCACGCCCATTGATGTACTGCCAAAACCGCATCACCATGGTAA
TAGCGATGACTAATACGTAGATGTACTGCCAAGTAGGAAAGTCCCATAAGGTCATGTACTGGGCATAATG
CCAGGCGGGCCATTTACCGTCATTGACGTCAATAGGGGGCGTACTTGGCATATGATACACTTGATGTACT
GCCAAGTGGGCAGTTTACCGTAAATACTCCACCCATTGACGTCAATGGAAAGTCCCTATTGGCGTTACTA
TGGGAACATACGTCATTATTGACGTCAATGGGCGGGGGTCGTTGGGCGGTCAGCCAGGCGGGCCATTTAC
CGTAAGTTATGTAACGCGGAACTCCATATATGGGCTATGAACTAATGACCCCGTAATTGATTACTATTAA
TAACTAGCACGCGTTCGAAGCTTGAGCTCGGTCCCCTCGGGGTTGGGAGGTGGGTCTGAAACGATAATGG
TGAATATCCCTGCCTAACTCTATTCACTATAGAAAGTACAGCAAAAACTATTCTTAAACCTACCAAGCCT
CCTACTATCATTATGAATAATTTTATATACCACAGCCAATTTGTTATGTTAAACCAATTCCACAAACTTG
CCCATTTATCTAATTCCAATAATTCTTGTTCATTCTTTTCTTGCTGGTTTTGCGATTCTTCAATTAAGGA
GTGTATTAAGCTTGTGTAATTGTTAATTTCTCTGTCCCACTCCATCCAGGTCGTGTGATTCCAAATCTGT
TCCAGAGATTTATTACTCCAACTAGCATTCCAAGGCACAGCAGTGGTGCAAATGAGTTTTCCAGAGCAAC
CCCAAATCCCCAGGAGCTGTTGATCCTTTAGGTATCTTTCCACAGCCAGGATTCTTGCCTGGAGCTGCTT
GATGCCCCAGACTGTGAGTTGCAACAGATGCTGTTGCGCCTCAATAGCCCTCAGCAAATTGTTCTGCTGC
TGCACTATACCAGACAATAATTGTCTGGCCTGTACCGTCAGCGTCATTGACGCTGCGCCCATAGTGCTTC
CTGCTGCTCCCAAGAACCCAAGGAACAAAGCTCCTATTCCCACTGCTCTTTTTTCTCTCTGCACCACTCT
TCTCTTTGCCTTGGTGGGTGCTACTCCTAATGGTTCAATTTTTACTACTTTATATTTATATAATTCACTT
CTCCAATTGTCCCTCATATCTCCTCCTTATGGTGTTTTACTAAACTTTTCCATGTTCTAATCCTCATCCT
GTCTACTTGCCACACAATCATCACCTGCCATCTGTTTTCCATAATCCCTAATGATCTTTGCTTTTCTTCT
TGGCACTACTTTTATGTCACTATTATCTTGTATTACTACTGCCCCTTCACCTTTCCAGAGGAGCTTTGCT
GGTCCTTTCCAAAGTGGATTTCTGCTGTCCCTGTAATAAACCCGAAAATTTTGAATTTTTGTAATTTGTT
TTTGTAATTCTTTAGTTTGTATGTCTGTTGCTATTATGTCTACTATTCTTTCCCCTGCACTGTACCCCCC
AATCCCCCCTTTTCTTTTAAAATTGTGGATGAATACTGCCATTTGTACTGCTGTCTTAAGATGTTCAGCC
TGATCTCTTACCTGTCCTATAATTTTCTTTAATTCTTTATTCATAGATTCTACTACTCCTTGACTTTGGG
GATTGTAGGGAATTTCCAGGTCTGAAGATCCTGCTGCTTGCTGTGCTTTTTTCTTACTTTTGTTTTGCTC
TTCCTCTATCTTGTCTAAAGCTTCCTTGGTGTCTTTTATCTCTATCCTTTGATGCACACAATAGAGGGTT
GCTACTGTATTATATAATGATCTAAGTTCTTCTGATCCTGTCTGAAGGGATGGTTGTAGCTGTCCCAGTA
TTTGTCTACAGCCTTCTGATGTTTCTAACAGGCCAGTATTAACTGCGAATCGTTCTAGCTCCCTGCTTGC
CCATACTATATGTTTTAATTTATATTTTTTCTTTCCCCCTGGCCTTAACCGAATTTTTTCCCATCGCGAT
CTAATTCTCCCCCGCTTAATACTGACGCTCTCGCACCCATCTCTCTCCTTCTAGCCTCCGCTAGTCAAAA
TTTTTGGCGTACTCACCAGTCGCCGCCCCTCGCCTCTTGCCGTGCGCGCTTCAGCAAGCCGAGTCCTGCG
TCGAGAGAGCTCCTCTGGTTTCCCTTTCGCTTTCAAGTCCCTGTTCGGGCGCCACTGCTAGAGATTTTCC
ACACTGACTAAAAGGGTCTGAGGGATCTCTAGTTACCAGAGTCACACAACAGACGGGCACACACTACTTG
AAGCACTCAAGGCAAGCTTTATTGAGGCTTAAGCAGTGGGTTCCCTAGTTAGCCAGAGAGCTCCCAGGCT
CAGATCTGGTCTAACCAGAGAGACCCAGTACAGGCAAAAAGCAGCTGCTTATATGCAGGATCTGAGGGCT
CGCCACTCCCCAGTCCCGCCCAGGCCACGCCTCCCATGGTAATAGCGATGACTAATACGTAGATGTACTG
CCAAGTAGGAAAGTCCCATAAGGTCATGTACTGGGCATAATGCCAGGCGGGCCATTTACCGTCATTGACG
TCAATAGGGGGCGTACTTGGCATATGATACACTTGATGTACTGCCAAGTGGGCAGTTTACCGTAAATACT
CCACCCATTGACGTCAATGGAAAGTCCCTATTGGCGTTACTATGGGAACATACGTCATTATTGACGTCAA
TGGGCGGGGGTCGTTGGGCGGTCAGCCAGGCGGGCCATTTACCGTAAGTTATGTAACGCGGAACTCCATA
TATGGGCTATGAACTAATGACCCCGTAATTGATTACTATTAATAACTAGTCAATAATCAATGTCGACCCA
GGTGGCACTTTTCGGGGAAATGTGCGCGGAACCCCTATTTGTTTATTTTTCTAAATACATTCAAATATGT
ATCCGCTCATGAGACAATAACCCTGATAAATGCTTCAATAATATTGAAAAAGGAAGAGTATGAGTATTCA
ACATTTCCGTGTCGCCCTTATTCCCTTTTTTGCGGCATTTTGCCTTCCTGTTTTTGCTCACCCAGAAACG
CTGGTGAAAGTAAAAGATGCTGAAGATCAGTTGGGTGCACGAGTGGGTTACATCGAACTGGATCTCAACA
GCGGTAAGATCCTTGAGAGTTTTCGCCCCGAAGAACGTTTTCCAATGATGAGCACTTTTAAAGTTCTGCT
ATGTGGCGCGGTATTATCCCGTATTGACGCCGGGCAAGAGCAACTCGGTCGCCGCATACACTATTCTCAG
AATGACTTGGTTGAGTACTCACCAGTCACAGAAAAGCATCTTACGGATGGCATGACAGTAAGAGAATTAT
GCAGTGCTGCCATAACCATGAGTGATAACACTGCGGCCAACTTACTTCTGACAACGATCGGAGGACCGAA
GGAGCTAACCGCTTTTTTGCACAACATGCGGGATCATGTAACTCGCCTTGATCGTTGGGAACCGGAGCTG
AATGAAGCCATACCAAACGACGAGCGTGACACCACGATGCCTGTAGCAATGGCAACAACGTTGCGCAAAC
TATTAACTGGCGAACTACTTACTCTAGCTTCCCGGCAACAATTAATAGACTGGATGGAGGCGGATAAAGT
TGCAGGACCACTTCTGCGCTCGGCCCTTCCGGCTGGCTGGTTTATTGCTGATAAATCTGGAGCCGGTGAG
CGTGGGTCTCGCGGTATCATTGCAGCACTGGGGCCAGATGGTAAGCCCTCCCGTATCGTAGTTATCTACA
CGACGGGGAGTCAGGCAACTATGGATGAACGAAATAGACAGATCGCTGAGATAGGTGCCTCACTGATTAA
GCATTGGTAACTGTCAGACCAAGTTTACTCATATATACTTTAGATTGATTTAAAACTTCATTTTTAATTT
AAAAGGATCTAGGTGAAGATCCTTTTTGATAATCTCATGACCAAAATCCCTTAACGTGAGTTTTCGTTCC
ACTGAGCGTCAGACCCCGTAGAAAAGATCAAAGGATCTTC
